Addgene plasmid #222893: L2179-FRB-GPA-6-GFPS
Purpose: Biosensor chain detecting rapamycin and responding with split GFP reconstitution. FRB ectodomain, human Glycophorin A (GPA) scaffold, 6 GS linker, split GFP fragment small.
Depositing lab: Joshua Leonard. Depositing organization: Northwestern University. Publication: Building Synthetic Biosensors Using Red Blood Cell Proteins. Dolberg TB, Gunnels TF, Ling T, Sarnese KA, Crispino JD, Leonard JN. ACS Synth Biol. 2024 Apr 19;13(4):1273-1289. doi: 10.1021/acssynbio.3c00754. Epub 2024 Mar 27. PubMed 38536408.
Backbone
  Vector backbone: Modified pcDNA3.1(+)
  Backbone manufacturer: Thermo Fisher
  Backbone size w/o insert (bp): 5370
  Vector type: Mammalian Expression
  Selectable markers: Hygromycin
Growth in bacteria
  Bacterial resistance: Ampicillin, 100 μg/mL
  Growth temperature: 37°C
  Growth strain: DH5alpha
  Copy number: High Copy
Gene/Insert
  Gene/Insert name: FRB-GPA-6GS-GFPS
  Species: H. sapiens (human), Synthetic
  Insert size (bp): 1047
  Promoter: CMV
  Tag / fusion protein: Myc (N terminal on insert)
  Cloning method: Restriction Enzyme; 5′ cloning site KpnI (not destroyed); 3′ cloning site NotI (not destroyed)
Terms and licenses: Academic/Nonprofit Terms; Industry Terms: Not Available to Industry
Depositor comments: Please visit https://doi.org/10.1101/2023.12.16.571988 for bioRxiv preprint.
How to cite: L2179-FRB-GPA-6-GFPS was a gift from Joshua Leonard (Addgene plasmid # 222893 ; http://n2t.net/addgene:222893 ; RRID:Addgene_222893)
