[The description below was written by a language model from this plasmid's Addgene catalogue record and pLannotate feature annotations shown in this document.]
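Description:
L2179-FRB-GPA-6-GFPS is a mammalian expression plasmid built on a modified pcDNA3.1(+) backbone. It encodes one chain of a two-part transmembrane biosensor that detects rapamycin and reports it by split GFP reconstitution. In E. coli it is maintained at high copy through a ColE1/pUC-type origin and selected with ampicillin via the β-lactamase gene. An f1 origin is also present. For selection in mammalian cells, an SV40 early promoter drives a hygromycin resistance gene, followed by an SV40 polyadenylation signal. A short bleomycin-resistance fragment after HygR appears to be a remnant of backbone modification.

The roughly 1 kb insert sits between KpnI and NotI sites. It is transcribed from the CMV immediate-early enhancer/promoter and terminated by the bGH poly(A) signal, with a T7 promoter upstream of the coding region. The annotated reading frame opens with a short glycophorin-like segment, which from its position is probably a signal peptide, although the record does not say so. The catalogue lists an N-terminal Myc tag, which the feature table does not annotate. Next comes the FRB rapamycin-binding domain, serving as the extracellular sensing domain; the annotation tool matched it to the T2098L variant, a detail the catalogue entry does not confirm. FRB is fused to human glycophorin A, the major erythrocyte membrane sialoglycoprotein, which acts as the membrane-spanning scaffold. A six-unit glycine-serine linker connects the scaffold to the smaller split GFP fragment, annotated as a partial EGFP match.

The design implies pairing with a complementary chain carrying a rapamycin-dependent binding partner and the large GFP fragment, so that ligand-induced association restores fluorescence. The partner itself is not described in this record. The construct comes from work on building synthetic biosensors from red blood cell proteins.
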