Features (pLannotate 1.2.2; 23 found; start..end, strand, type, name):
      7..231     +  polyA_signal   bGH poly(A) signal: bovine growth hormone polyadenylation signal
    235..256     +  promoter       SV40 promoter (fragment): SV40 enhancer and early promoter
    277..705     +  rep_origin     f1 ori (sequence partly withheld): f1 bacteriophage origin of replication; arrow indicates direction of (+) strand synthesis
    719..1048    +  promoter       SV40 promoter: SV40 enhancer and early promoter
   1097..2122    +  CDS            HygR: aminoglycoside phosphotransferase from E. coli; aph(4)-Ia; confers resistance to hygromycin
   2132..2257    +  CDS            ble (fragment): BLE_KLEPN - Experimental evidence at protein level: Swiss-Prot protein existence level 1. Binding protein with a strong affinity to the bleomycin family of antibiotics. Binds to CL990; an antimitotic-antibiotic compound. From Klebsiella pneumoniae.
   2252..2373    +  polyA_signal   SV40 poly(A) signal: SV40 polyadenylation signal
   2446..2462    -  protein_bind   lac operator: The lac repressor binds to the lac operator to inhibit transcription in E. coli. This inhibition can be relieved by adding lactose or isopropyl-β-D-thiogalactopyranoside (IPTG). lac repressor encoded by lacI
   2470..2500    -  promoter       lac promoter: promoter for the E. coli lac operon
   2515..2536    -  protein_bind   CAP binding site: CAP binding activates transcription in the presence of cAMP. E. coli catabolite activator protein
   2549..2641    -  CDS            lacI (fragment): lac repressor; lacI; The lac repressor binds to the lac operator to inhibit transcription in E. coli. This inhibition can be relieved by adding lactose or isopropyl-β-D-thiogalactopyranoside (IPTG).
   2824..3412    -  rep_origin     ori: high-copy-number ColE1/pMB1/pBR322/pUC origin of replication
   3583..4443    -  CDS            AmpR: β-lactamase; bla; confers resistance to ampicillin, carbenicillin, and related antibiotics
   4444..4548    -  promoter       AmpR promoter: bla
   4607..4659    -  misc_feature   bom (fragment): basis of mobility region from pBR322
   4814..5193    +  enhancer       CMV enhancer: human cytomegalovirus immediate early enhancer
   5194..5397    +  promoter       CMV promoter: human cytomegalovirus (CMV) immediate early promoter
   5393..5426    +  LTR            5' LTR (truncated) (fragment): truncated 5' long terminal repeat (LTR) from HIV-1
   5442..5460    +  promoter       T7 promoter: promoter for bacteriophage T7 RNA polymerase
   5502..5558    +  CDS            GYPB (fragment): GLPB_PANTR - Also known as GPB. Experimental evidence at transcript level: Swiss-Prot protein existence level 2. This protein is a minor sialoglycoprotein in erythrocyte membranes. From Pan troglodytes (Chimpanzee).
   5604..5870    +  CDS            FRB*: T2098L mutant of FKBP-rapamycin binding domain of human FRAP binds synthetic ligands such as AP21967
   5886..6275    +  CDS            GYPA (fragment): GLPA_HUMAN - Also known as GPA. Experimental evidence at protein level: Swiss-Prot protein existence level 1. Glycophorin A is the major intrinsic membrane protein of the erythrocyte. The N-terminal glycosylated segment, which lies outside the erythrocyte membrane, has MN blood group receptors. Appears to be important for the function of SLC4A1 and is required for high activity of SLC4A1. May be involved in translocation of SLC4A1 to the plasma membrane. Is a receptor for influenza virus. Is a receptor for Plasmodium falciparum erythrocyte-binding antigen 175 (EBA-175); binding of EBA-175 is d
   6300..6545    +  CDS            EGFP (fragment): the original enhanced GFP (Yang et al., 1996) mammalian codon-optimized
>Addgene plasmid #222893 | L2179-FRB-GPA-6-GFPS | addgene full sequence | sequence record 440191 | Addgene NGS Result
CCTCGACTGTGCCTTCTAGTTGCCAGCCATCTGTTGTTTGCCCCTCCCCCGTGCCTTCCTTGACCCTGGA
AGGTGCCACTCCCACTGTCCTTTCCTAATAAAATGAGGAAATTGCATCGCATTGTCTGAGTAGGTGTCAT
TCTATTCTGGGGGGTGGGGTGGGGCAGGACAGCAAGGGGGAGGATTGGGAAGACAATAGCAGGCATGCTG
GGGATGCGGTGGGCTCTATGGCTTCTGAGGCGGAAAGAACCAGCTGGGGCTCTAGGGGGTATCCCC
[124 nt withheld, positions 277-400]
C
[91 nt withheld, positions 402-492]
A
[49 nt withheld, positions 494-542]
CCTTTGACGTTGGAGTCCACGTTCTTT
[37 nt withheld, positions 570-606]
ACCCTATCTCGGTCTATTCTTTTGATTTATAAGGGATTTTGCCGATTTCGGCCTATTGGTTAAAAAATGA
GCTGATTTAACAAAAATTTAACGCGAATTAATTCTGTGGAATGTGTGTCAGTTAGGGTGTGGAAAGTCCC
CAGGCTCCCCAGCAGGCAGAAGTATGCAAAGCATGCATCTCAATTAGTCAGCAACCAGGTGTGGAAAGTC
CCCAGGCTCCCCAGCAGGCAGAAGTATGCAAAGCATGCATCTCAATTAGTCAGCAACCATAGTCCCGCCC
CTAACTCCGCCCATCCCGCCCCTAACTCCGCCCAGTTCCGCCCATTCTCCGCCCCATGGCTGACTAATTT
TTTTTATTTATGCAGAGGCCGAGGCCGCCTCTGCCTCTGAGCTATTCCAGAAGTAGTGAGGAGGCTTTTT
TGGAGGCCTAGGCTTTTGCAAAAAGCTCCCGGGAGCTTGTATATCCATTTTCGGATCTGATCAGCACGTG
ATGAAAAAGCCTGAACTCACCGCGACGTCTGTCGAGAAGTTTCTGATCGAAAAGTTCGACAGCGTCTCCG
ACCTGATGCAGCTCTCGGAGGGCGAAGAATCTCGTGCTTTCAGCTTCGATGTAGGAGGGCGTGGATATGT
CCTGCGGGTAAATAGCTGCGCCGATGGTTTCTACAAAGATCGTTATGTTTATCGGCACTTTGCATCGGCC
GCGCTCCCGATTCCGGAAGTGCTTGACATTGGGGAATTCAGCGAGAGCCTGACCTATTGCATCTCCCGCC
GTGCACAGGGTGTCACGTTGCAAGACCTGCCTGAAACCGAACTGCCCGCTGTTCTGCAGCCGGTCGCGGA
GGCCATGGATGCGATCGCTGCGGCCGATCTTAGCCAGACGAGCGGGTTCGGCCCATTCGGACCGCAAGGA
ATCGGTCAATACACTACATGGCGTGATTTCATATGCGCGATTGCTGATCCCCATGTGTATCACTGGCAAA
CTGTGATGGACGACACCGTCAGTGCGTCCGTCGCGCAGGCTCTCGATGAGCTGATGCTTTGGGCCGAGGA
CTGCCCCGAAGTCCGGCACCTCGTGCACGCGGATTTCGGCTCCAACAATGTCCTGACGGACAATGGCCGC
ATAACAGCGGTCATTGACTGGAGCGAGGCGATGTTCGGGGATTCCCAATACGAGGTCGCCAACATCTTCT
TCTGGAGGCCGTGGTTGGCTTGTATGGAGCAGCAGACGCGCTACTTCGAGCGGAGGCATCCGGAGCTTGC
AGGATCGCCGCGGCTCCGGGCGTATATGCTCCGCATTGGTCTTGACCAACTCTATCAGAGCTTGGTTGAC
GGCAATTTCGATGATGCAGCTTGGGCGCAGGGTCGATGCGACGCAATCGTCCGATCCGGAGCCGGGACTG
TCGGGCGTACACAAATCGCCCGCAGAAGCGCGGCCGTCTGGACCGATGGCTGTGTAGAAGTACTCGCCGA
TAGTGGAAACCGACGCCCCAGCACTCGTCCGAGGGCAAAGGAATAGCACGTGCTACGAGATTTCGATTCC
ACCGCCGCCTTCTATGAAAGGTTGGGCTTCGGAATCGTTTTCCGGGACGCCGGCTGGATGATCCTCCAGC
GCGGGGATCTCATGCTGGAGTTCTTCGCCCACCCCAACTTGTTTATTGCAGCTTATAATGGTTACAAATA
AAGCAATAGCATCACAAATTTCACAAATAAAGCATTTTTTTCACTGCATTCTAGTTGTGGTTTGTCCAAA
CTCATCAATGTATCTTATCATGTCTGTATACCGTCGACCTCTAGCTAGAGCTTGGCGTAATCATGGTCAT
AGCTGTTTCCTGTGTGAAATTGTTATCCGCTCACAATTCCACACAACATACGAGCCGGAAGCATAAAGTG
TAAAGCCTGGGGTGCCTAATGAGTGAGCTAACTCACATTAATTGCGTTGCGCTCACTGCCCGCTTTCCAG
TCGGGAAACCTGTCGTGCCAGCTGCATTAATGAATCGGCCAACGCGCGGGGAGAGGCGGTTTGCGTATTG
GGCGCTCTTCCGCTTCCTCGCTCACTGACTCGCTGCGCTCGGTCGTTCGGCTGCGGCGAGCGGTATCAGC
TCACTCAAAGGCGGTAATACGGTTATCCACAGAATCAGGGGATAACGCAGGAAAGAACATGTGAGCAAAA
GGCCAGCAAAAGGCCAGGAACCGTAAAAAGGCCGCGTTGCTGGCGTTTTTCCATAGGCTCCGCCCCCCTG
ACGAGCATCACAAAAATCGACGCTCAAGTCAGAGGTGGCGAAACCCGACAGGACTATAAAGATACCAGGC
GTTTCCCCCTGGAAGCTCCCTCGTGCGCTCTCCTGTTCCGACCCTGCCGCTTACCGGATACCTGTCCGCC
TTTCTCCCTTCGGGAAGCGTGGCGCTTTCTCATAGCTCACGCTGTAGGTATCTCAGTTCGGTGTAGGTCG
TTCGCTCCAAGCTGGGCTGTGTGCACGAACCCCCCGTTCAGCCCGACCGCTGCGCCTTATCCGGTAACTA
TCGTCTTGAGTCCAACCCGGTAAGACACGACTTATCGCCACTGGCAGCAGCCACTGGTAACAGGATTAGC
AGAGCGAGGTATGTAGGCGGTGCTACAGAGTTCTTGAAGTGGTGGCCTAACTACGGCTACACTAGAAGAA
CAGTATTTGGTATCTGCGCTCTGCTGAAGCCAGTTACCTTCGGAAAAAGAGTTGGTAGCTCTTGATCCGG
CAAACAAACCACCGCTGGTAGCGGTGGTTTTTTTGTTTGCAAGCAGCAGATTACGCGCAGAAAAAAAGGA
TCTCAAGAAGATCCTTTGATCTTTTCTACGGGGTCTGACGCTCAGTGGAACGAAAACTCACGTTAAGGGA
TTTTGGTCATGAGATTATCAAAAAGGATCTTCACCTAGATCCTTTTAAATTAAAAATGAAGTTTTAAATC
AATCTAAAGTATATATGAGTAAACTTGGTCTGACAGTTACCAATGCTTAATCAGTGAGGCACCTATCTCA
GCGATCTGTCTATTTCGTTCATCCATAGTTGCCTGACTCCCCGTCGTGTAGATAACTACGATACGGGAGG
GCTTACCATCTGGCCCCAGTGCTGCAATGATACCGCGAGACCCACGCTCACCGGCTCCAGATTTATCAGC
AATAAACCAGCCAGCCGGAAGGGCCGAGCGCAGAAGTGGTCCTGCAACTTTATCCGCCTCCATCCAGTCT
ATTAATTGTTGCCGGGAAGCTAGAGTAAGTAGTTCGCCAGTTAATAGTTTGCGCAACGTTGTTGCCATTG
CTACAGGCATCGTGGTGTCACGCTCGTCGTTTGGTATGGCTTCATTCAGCTCCGGTTCCCAACGATCAAG
GCGAGTTACATGATCCCCCATGTTGTGCAAAAAAGCGGTTAGCTCCTTCGGTCCTCCGATCGTTGTCAGA
AGTAAGTTGGCCGCAGTGTTATCACTCATGGTTATGGCAGCACTGCATAATTCTCTTACTGTCATGCCAT
CCGTAAGATGCTTTTCTGTGACTGGTGAGTACTCAACCAAGTCATTCTGAGAATAGTGTATGCGGCGACC
GAGTTGCTCTTGCCCGGCGTCAATACGGGATAATACCGCGCCACATAGCAGAACTTTAAAAGTGCTCATC
ATTGGAAAACGTTCTTCGGGGCGAAAACTCTCAAGGATCTTACCGCTGTTGAGATCCAGTTCGATGTAAC
CCACTCGTGCACCCAACTGATCTTCAGCATCTTTTACTTTCACCAGCGTTTCTGGGTGAGCAAAAACAGG
AAGGCAAAATGCCGCAAAAAAGGGAATAAGGGCGACACGGAAATGTTGAATACTCATACTCTTCCTTTTT
CAATATTATTGAAGCATTTATCAGGGTTATTGTCTCATGAGCGGATACATATTTGAATGTATTTAGAAAA
ATAAACAAATAGGGGTTCCGCGCACATTTCCCCGAAAAGTGCCACCTGACGTCGACGGATCGGGAGATCT
CCCGATCCCCTATGGTGCACTCTCAGTACAATCTGCTCTGATGCCGCATAGTTAAGCCAGTATCTGCTCC
CTGCTTGTGTGTTGGAGGTCGCTGAGTAGTGCGCGAGCAAAATTTAAGCTACAACAAGGCAAGGCTTGAC
CGACAATTGCATGAAGAATCTGCTTAGGGTTAGGCGTTTTGCGCTGCTTCGCGATGTACGGGCCAGATAT
ACGCGTTGACATTGATTATTGACTAGTTATTAATAGTAATCAATTACGGGGTCATTAGTTCATAGCCCAT
ATATGGAGTTCCGCGTTACATAACTTACGGTAAATGGCCCGCCTGGCTGACCGCCCAACGACCCCCGCCC
ATTGACGTCAATAATGACGTATGTTCCCATAGTAACGCCAATAGGGACTTTCCATTGACGTCAATGGGTG
GAGTATTTACGGTAAACTGCCCACTTGGCAGTACATCAAGTGTATCATATGCCAAGTACGCCCCCTATTG
ACGTCAATGACGGTAAATGGCCCGCCTGGCATTATGCCCAGTACATGACCTTATGGGACTTTCCTACTTG
GCAGTACATCTACGTATTAGTCATCGCTATTACCATGGTGATGCGGTTTTGGCAGTACATCAATGGGCGT
GGATAGCGGTTTGACTCACGGGGATTTCCAAGTCTCCACCCCATTGACGTCAATGGGAGTTTGTTTTGGC
ACCAAAATCAACGGGACTTTCCAAAATGTCGTAACAACTCCGCCCCATTGACGCAAATGGGCGGTAGGCG
TGTACGGTGGGAGGTCTATATAAGCAGAGCTCTCTGGCTAACTAGAGAACCCACTGCTTACTGGCTTATC
GAAATTAATACGACTCACTATAGGGAGACCCAAGCTGGCTAGCGTTTAAACTTAAGCTTGGTACCATGTA
TGGAAAAATAATCTTTGTATTACTATTGTCAGAAATTGTGAGCATATCAGCAGAGCAGAAACTCATCTCA
GAAGAGGATCTGGGCGCGCCTATGCTCGAGATGTGGCATGAAGGCCTGGAAGAGGCATCTCGTTTGTACT
TTGGGGAAAGGAACGTGAAAGGCATGTTTGAGGTGCTGGAGCCCTTGCATGCTATGATGGAACGGGGCCC
CCAGACTCTGAAGGAAACATCCTTTAATCAGGCCTATGGTCGAGATTTAATGGAGGCCCAAGAGTGGTGC
AGGAAGTACATGAAATCAGGGAATGTCAAGGACCTCCTCCAAGCCTGGGACCTCTATTATCATGTGTTCC
GACGAATCTCAAAGACTAGAACCGGTTTAAGTACCACTGAGGTGGCAATGCACACTTCAACCTCTTCTTC
AGTCACAAAGAGTTACATCTCATCACAGACAAATGATACGCACAAACGGGACACATATGCAGCCACTCCT
AGAGCTCATGAAGTTTCAGAAATTTCTGTTAGAACTGTTTACCCTCCAGAAGAGGAAACCGGAGAAAGGG
TACAACTTGCCCATCATTTCTCTGAACCAGAGATAACACTCATTATTTTTGGGGTGATGGCTGGTGTTAT
TGGAACGATCCTCTTAATTTCTTACGGTATTCGCCGACTGATAAAGAAAAGCCCATCTGATGTAAAACCT
CTCCCCTCACCTGACACAGACGTGCCTTTAAGTTCTGTTGAAATAGAAAATCCAGAGACAAGTGATCAAG
GATCCGGTGGTTCTGGGGGGAGTAAGAACGGCATCAAGGTGAACTTCAAGATCCGCCACAACATCGAGGA
CGGCAGCGTGCAGCTCGCCGACCACTACCAGCAGAACACCCCCATCGGCGACGGCCCCGTGCTGCTGCCC
GACAACCACTACCTGAGCACCCAGTCCGCCCTGAGCAAAGACCCCAACGAGAAGCGCGATCACATGGTCC
TGCTGGAGTTCGTGACCGCCGCCGGGATCACTCTCGGCATGGACGAGCTGTACAAGTAAAGCGGCCGCTC
GAGTCTAGAGGGCCCGTTTAAACCCGCTGATCAG
